>Addgene plasmid #145141 | EGFP-MYO10 TF | addgene full sequence | sequence record 307056 | Addgene NGS Result
TAGTTATTAATAGTAATCAATTACGGGGTCATTAGTTCATAGCCCATATATGGAGTTCCGCGTTACATAA
CTTACGGTAAATGGCCCGCCTGGCTGACCGCCCAACGACCCCCGCCCATTGACGTCAATAATGACGTATG
TTCCCATAGTAACGCCAATAGGGACTTTCCATTGACGTCAATGGGTGGAGTATTTACGGTAAACTGCCCA
CTTGGCAGTACATCAAGTGTATCATATGCCAAGTACGCCCCCTATTGACGTCAATGACGGTAAATGGCCC
GCCTGGCATTATGCCCAGTACATGACCTTATGGGACTTTCCTACTTGGCAGTACATCTACGTATTAGTCA
TCGCTATTACCATGGTGATGCGGTTTTGGCAGTACATCAATGGGCGTGGATAGCGGTTTGACTCACGGGG
ATTTCCAAGTCTCCACCCCATTGACGTCAATGGGAGTTTGTTTTGGCACCAAAATCAACGGGACTTTCCA
AAATGTCGTAACAACTCCGCCCCATTGACGCAAATGGGCGGTAGGCGTGTACGGTGGGAGGTCTATATAA
GCAGAGCTGGTTTAGTGAACCGTCAGATCCGCTAGCGCTACCGGTCGCCACCATGGTGAGCAAGGGCGAG
GAGCTGTTCACCGGGGTGGTGCCCATCCTGGTCGAGCTGGACGGCGACGTAAACGGCCACAAGTTCAGCG
TGTCCGGCGAGGGCGAGGGCGATGCCACCTACGGCAAGCTGACCCTGAAGTTCATCTGCACCACCGGCAA
GCTGCCCGTGCCCTGGCCCACCCTCGTGACCACCCTGACCTACGGCGTGCAGTGCTTCAGCCGCTACCCC
GACCACATGAAGCAGCACGACTTCTTCAAGTCCGCCATGCCCGAAGGCTACGTCCAGGAGCGCACCATCT
TCTTCAAGGACGACGGCAACTACAAGACCCGCGCCGAGGTGAAGTTCGAGGGCGACACCCTGGTGAACCG
CATCGAGCTGAAGGGCATCGACTTCAAGGAGGACGGCAACATCCTGGGGCACAAGCTGGAGTACAACTAC
AACAGCCACAACGTCTATATCATGGCCGACAAGCAGAAGAACGGCATCAAGGTGAACTTCAAGATCCGCC
ACAACATCGAGGACGGCAGCGTGCAGCTCGCCGACCACTACCAGCAGAACACCCCCATCGGCGACGGCCC
CGTGCTGCTGCCCGACAACCACTACCTGAGCACCCAGTCCGCCCTGAGCAAAGACCCCAACGAGAAGCGC
GATCACATGGTCCTGCTGGAGTTCGTGACCGCCGCCGGGATCACTCTCGGCATGGACGAGCTGTACAAGT
CCGGACTCAGATCCTACCCCTATGATGTGCCTGACTATGCCCACCACCACCACCACCACCTGGTGCCCAG
GGGCAGCAGATCTCGAGCTCAAGCTTCGAATTCTGCAGTCGACGGTACCATGGATAACTTCTTCACCGAG
GGAACACGGGTCTGGCTGAGAGAAAATGGCCAGCATTTTCCAAGTACTGTAAATTCCTGTGCAGAAGGCA
TCGTCGTCTTCCGGACAGACTATGGTCAGGTATTCACTTACAAGCAGAGCACAATTACCCACCAGAAGGT
GACTGCTATGCACCCCACGAACGAGGAGGGCGTGGATGACATGGCGTCCTTGACAGAGCTCCATGGCGGC
TCCATCATGTATAACTTATTCCAGCGGTATAAGAGAAATCAAATATATACCTACATCGGCTCCATCCTGG
CCTCCGTGAACCCCTACCAGCCCATCGCCGGGCTGTACGAGCCTGCCACCATGGAGCAGTACAGCCGGCG
CCACCTGGGCGAGCTGCCCCCGCACATCTTCGCCATCGCCAACGAGTGCTACCGCTGCCTGTGGAAGCGC
TACGACAACCAGTGCATCCTCATCAGTGGTGAAAGTGGGGCAGGTAAAACCGAAAGCACTAAATTGATCC
TCAAGTTTCTGTCAGTCATCAGTCAACAGTCTTTGGAATTGTCCTTAAAGGAGAAGACATCCTGTGTTGA
ACGAGCTATTCTTGAAAGCAGCCCCATCATGGAAGCTTTCGGCAATGCGAAGACCGTGTACAACAACAAC
TCTAGTCGCTTTGGGAAGTTTGTTCAGCTGAACATCTGTCAGAAAGGAAATATTCAGGGCGGGAGAATTG
TAGATTATTTATTAGAAAAAAACCGAGTAGTAAGGCAAAATCCCGGGGAAAGGAATTATCACATATTTTA
TGCACTGCTGGCAGGGCTGGAACATGAAGAAAGAGAAGAATTTTATTTATCTACGCCAGAAAACTACCAC
TACTTGAATCAGTCTGGATGTGTAGAAGACAAGACAATCAGTGACCAGGAATCCTTTAGGGAAGTTATTA
CGGCAATGGACGTGATGCAGTTCAGCAAGGAGGAAGTTCGGGAAGTGTCGAGGCTGCTTGCTGGTATACT
GCATCTTGGGAACATAGAATTTATCACTGCTGGTGGGGCACAGGTTTCCTTCAAAACAGCTTTGGGCAGA
TCTGCGGAGTTACTTGGGCTGGACCCAACACAGCTCACAGATGCTTTGACCCAGAGATCAATGTTCCTCA
GGGGAGAAGAGATCCTCACGCCTCTCAATGTTCAACAGGCAGTAGACAGCAGGGACTCCCTGGCCATGGC
TCTGTATGCGTGCTGCTTTGAGTGGGTAATCAAGAAGATCAACAGCAGGATCAAAGGCAATGAGGACTTC
AAGTCTATTGGCATCCTCGACATCTTTGGATTTGAAAACTTTGAGGTTAATCACTTTGAACAGTTCAATA
TAAACTATGCAAACGAGAAACTTCAGGAGTACTTCAACAAGCATATTTTTTCTTTAGAACAACTAGAATA
TAGCCGGGAAGGATTAGTGTGGGAAGATATTGACTGGATAGACAATGGAGAATGCCTGGACTTGATTGAG
AAGAAACTTGGCCTCCTAGCCCTTATCAATGAAGAAAGCCATTTTCCTCAAGCCACAGACAGCACCTTAT
TGGAGAAGCTACACAGTCAGCATGCGAATAACCACTTTTATGTGAAGCCCAGAGTTGCAGTTAACAATTT
TGGAGTGAAGCACTATGCTGGAGAGGTGCAATATGATGTCCGAGGTATCTTGGAGAAGAACAGAGATACA
TTTCGAGATGACCTTCTCAATTTGCTAAGAGAAAGCCGATTTGACTTTATCTACGATCTTTTTGAACATG
TTTCAAGCCGCAACAACCAGGATACCTTGAAATGTGGAAGCAAACATCGGCGGCCTACAGTCAGCTCACA
GTTCAAGGACTCACTGCATTCCTTAATGGCAACGCTAAGCTCCTCTAATCCTTTCTTTGTTCGCTGTATC
AAGCCAAACATGCAGAAGATGCCAGACCAGTTTGACCAGGCGGTTGTGCTGAACCAGCTGCGGTACTCAG
GGATGCTGGAGACTGTGAGAATCCGCAAAGCTGGGTATGCGGTCCGAAGACCCTTTCGGGACTTTTACAA
AAGGTATAAAGTGCTGATGAGGAATCTGGCTCTGCCTGAGGACGTCCGAGGGAAGTGCACGAGCCTGCTG
CAGCTCTATGATGCCTCCAACAGCGAGTGGCAGCTGGGGAAGACCAAGGTCTTTCTTCGAGAATCCTTGG
AACAGAAACTGGAGAAGCGGAGGGAAGAGGAAGTGAGCCACGCGGCCATGGTGATTCGGGCCCATGTCTT
GGGCTTCTTAGCACGAAAACAATACAGAAAGGTCCTTTATTGTGTGGTGATAATACAGAAGAATTACAGA
GCATTCCTTCTGAGGAGGAGATTTTTGCACCTGAAAAAGGCAGCCATAGTTTTCCAGAAGCAACTCAGAG
GTCAGATTGCTCGGAGAGTTTACAGACAATTGCTGGCAGAGAAAAGGGAGCAAGAAGAAAAGAAGAAACA
GGAAGAGGAAGAAAAGAAGAAACGGGAGGAAGAAGAAAGAGAAAGAGAGAGAGAGCGAAGAGAAGCCGAG
CTCCGCGCCCAGCAGGAAGAAGAAACGAGGAAGCAGCAAGAACTCGAAGCCTTGCAGAAGAGCCAGAAGG
AAGCTGAACTGACCCGTGAACTGGAGAAACAGAAGGAAAATAAGCAGGTGGAAGAGATCCTCCGTCTGGA
GAAAGAAATCGAGGACCTGCAGCGCATGAAGGAGCAGCAGGAGCTGTCGCTGACCGAGGCTTCCCTGCAG
AAGCTGCAGGAGCGGCGGGACCAGGAGCTCCGCAGGCTGGAGGAGGAAGCGTGCAGGGCGGCCCAGGAGT
TCCTCGAGTCCCTCAATTTCGACGAGATCGACGAGTGTGTCCGGAATATCGAGCGGTCCCTGTCGGTGGG
AAGCGAATTTTCCAGCGAGCTGGCTGAGAGCGCATGCGAGGAGAAGCCCAACTTCAACTTCAGCCAGCCC
TACCCAGAGGAGGAGGTCGATGAGGGCTTCGAAGCCGACGACGACGCCTTCAAGGACTCCCCCAACCCCA
GCGAGCACGGCCACTCAGACCAGCGAACAAGTGGCATCCGGACCAGCGATGACTCTTCAGAGGAGGACCC
ATACATGAACGACACGGTGGTGCCCACCAGCCCCAGTGCGGACAGCACGGTGCTGCTCGCCCCATCAGTG
CAGGACTCCGGGAGCCTACACAACTCCTCCAGCGGCGAGTCCACCTACTGCATGCCCCAGAACGCTGGGG
ACTTGCCCTCCCCAGACGGCGACTACGACTACGACCAGGATGACTATGAGGACGGTGCCATCACTTCCGG
CAGCAGCGTGACCTTCTCCAACTCCTACGGCAGCCAGTGGTCCCCCGACTACCGCTGCTCTGTGGGGACC
TACAACAGCTCGGGTGCCTACCGGTTCAGCTCTGAGGGGGCGCAGTCCTCGTTTGAAGATAGTGAAGAGG
ACTTTGATTCCAGGTTTGATACAGATGATGAGCTTTCATACCGGCGTGACTCTGTGTACAGCTGTGTCAC
TCTGCCGTATTTCCACAGCTTTCTGTACATGAAAGGTGGCCTGATGAACTCTTGGAAACGCCGCTGGTGC
GTCCTCAAGGATGAAACCTTCTTGTGGTTCCGCTCCAAGCAGGAGGCCCTCAAGCAAGGCTGGCTCCACA
AAAAAGGGGGGGGCTCCTCCACGCTGTCCAGGAGAAATTGGAAGAAGCGCTGGTTTGTCCTCCGCCAGTC
CAAGCTGATGTACTTTGAAAACGACAGCGAGGAGAAGCTCAAGGGCACCGTAGAAGTGCGAACGGCAAAA
GAGATCATAGATAACACCACCAAGGAGAATGGGATCGACATCATTATGGCCGATAGGACTTTCCACCTGA
TTGCAGAGTCCCCAGAAGATGCCAGCCAGTGGTTCAGCGTGCTGAGTCAGGTCCACGCGTCCACGGACCA
GGAGATCCAGGAGATGCATGATGAGCAGGCAAACCCACAGAATGCTGTGGGCACCTTGGATGTGGGGCTG
ATTGATTCTGTGTGTGCCTCTGACAGCCCTGATAGACCCAACTCGTTTGTGATCATCACGGCCAACCGGG
TGCTGCACTGCAACGCCGACACGCCGGAGGAGATGCACCACTGGATAACCCTGCTGCAGAGGTCCAAAGG
GGACACCAGAGTGGAGGGCCAGGAATTCATCGTGAGAGGATGGTTGCACAAAGAGGTGAAGAACAGTCCG
AAGATGTCTTCACTGAAACTGAAGAAACGGTGGTTTGTACTCACCCACAATTCCCTGGATTACTACAAGA
GTTCAGAGAAGAACGCGCTCAAACTGGGGACCCTGGTCCTCAACAGCCTCTGCTCTGTCGTCCCCCCAGA
TGAGAAGATATTCAAAGAGACAGGCTACTGGAACGTCACCGTGTACGGGCGCAAGCACTGTTACCGGCTC
TACACCAAGCTGCTCAACGAGGCCACCCGGTGGTCCAGTGCCATTCAAAACGTGACTGACACCAAGGCCC
CGATCGATATGGTTGCACTTTCACTGAAGATCAGCATTGGGAATGTGGTGAAGACGATGCAGTTTGAGCC
GTCTACCATGGTGTACGACGCCTGCCGCATCATTCGTGAGCGGATCCCAGAGGCCCCAGCTGGTCCTCCC
AGCGACTTTGGGCTCTTTCTGTCAGATGATGACCCCAAAAAGGGTATATGGCTGGAGGCTGGGAAAGCTT
TGGACTACTACATGCTCAGAAATGGGGACACTATGGAGTACAGGAAGAAACAGAGACCCCTGAAGATCCG
TATGCTGGATGGAACTGTGAAGACGATCATGGTGGATGACTCTAAGACTGTCACTGACATGCTCATGACC
ATCTGTGCCCGCATTGGCATCACCAATCATGATGAATATTCATTGGTTCGAGAGCTGATGGAAGAGAAAA
AGGAGGAAATAACAGGGACCTTAAGAAAGGACAAGACATTGCTGCGAGATGAAAAGAAGATGGAGAAACT
AAAGCAGAAATTGCACACAGATGATGAGTTGAACTGGCTGGACCATGGTCGGACACTGAGGGAGCAGGGT
GTAGAGGAGCACGAGACGCTGCTGCTGCGGAGGAAGTTCTTTTACTCAGACCAGAATGTGGATTCCCGGG
ACCCTGTACAGCTGAACCTCCTGTATGTGCAGGCACGAGATGACATCCTGAATGGCTCCCACCCTGTCTC
CTTTGACAAGGCCTGTGAGTTTGCTGGCTTCCAATGCCAGATCCAGTTTGGGCCCCACAATGAGCAGAAG
CACAAGGCTGGCTTCCTTGACCTGAAGGACTTCCTGCCCAAGGAGTATGTGAAGCAGAAGGGAGAGCGTA
AGATCTTCCAGGCACACAAGAATTGTGGGCAGATGAGTGAGATTGAGGCCAAGGTCCGCTACGTGAAGCT
AGCCCGTTCTCTCAAGACTTACGGTGTCTCCTTCTTCCTGGTGAAGGAAAAAATGAAAGGGAAGAACAAG
CTAGTGCCCAGGCTTCTGGGCATCACCAAGGAGTGTGTGATGCGAGTGGATGAGAAGACCAAGGAAGTGA
TCCAGGAGTGGAACCTCACCAACATCAAACGCTGGGCTGCGTCTCCCAAAAGCTTCACCCTGGATTTTGG
AGATTACCAAGATGGCTATTACTCAGTACAGACAACTGAAGGGGAGCAGATTGCACAGCTCATTGCCGGC
TACATCGATATCTCTAGATAACTGATCATAATCAGCCATACCACATTTGTAGAGGTTTTACTTGCTTTAA
AAAACCTCCCACACCTCCCCCTGAACCTGAAACATAAAATGAATGCAATTGTTGTTGTTAACTTGTTTAT
TGCAGCTTATAATGGTTACAAATAAAGCAATAGCATCACAAATTTCACAAATAAAGCATTTTTTTCACTG
CATTCTAGTTGTGGTTTGTCCAAACTCATCAATGTATCTTAACGCGTAAATTGTAAGCGTTAATATTTTG
TTAAAATTCGCGTTAAATTTTTGTTAAATCAGCTCATTTTTTAACCAATAGGCCGAAATCGGCAAAATCC
CTTATAAATCAAAAGAATAGACCGAGATAGGGT
[37 nt withheld, positions 7524-7560]
AAAGAACGTGGACTCCAACGTCAAAGG
[49 nt withheld, positions 7588-7636]
T
[91 nt withheld, positions 7638-7728]
G
[124 nt withheld, positions 7730-7853]
CAGGTGGCACTTTTCGGGGAAATGTGCGCGGAACCCCTATTTGTTTATTTTTCTAAATACATTCAAATAT
GTATCCGCTCATGAGACAATAACCCTGATAAATGCTTCAATAATATTGAAAAAGGAAGAGTCCTGAGGCG
GAAAGAACCAGCTGTGGAATGTGTGTCAGTTAGGGTGTGGAAAGTCCCCAGGCTCCCCAGCAGGCAGAAG
TATGCAAAGCATGCATCTCAATTAGTCAGCAACCAGGTGTGGAAAGTCCCCAGGCTCCCCAGCAGGCAGA
AGTATGCAAAGCATGCATCTCAATTAGTCAGCAACCATAGTCCCGCCCCTAACTCCGCCCATCCCGCCCC
TAACTCCGCCCAGTTCCGCCCATTCTCCGCCCCATGGCTGACTAATTTTTTTTATTTATGCAGAGGCCGA
GGCCGCCTCGGCCTCTGAGCTATTCCAGAAGTAGTGAGGAGGCTTTTTTGGAGGCCTAGGCTTTTGCAAA
GATCGATCAAGAGACAGGATGAGGATCGTTTCGCATGATTGAACAAGATGGATTGCACGCAGGTTCTCCG
GCCGCTTGGGTGGAGAGGCTATTCGGCTATGACTGGGCACAACAGACAATCGGCTGCTCTGATGCCGCCG
TGTTCCGGCTGTCAGCGCAGGGGCGCCCGGTTCTTTTTGTCAAGACCGACCTGTCCGGTGCCCTGAATGA
ACTGCAAGACGAGGCAGCGCGGCTATCGTGGCTGGCCACGACGGGCGTTCCTTGCGCAGCTGTGCTCGAC
GTTGTCACTGAAGCGGGAAGGGACTGGCTGCTATTGGGCGAAGTGCCGGGGCAGGATCTCCTGTCATCTC
ACCTTGCTCCTGCCGAGAAAGTATCCATCATGGCTGATGCAATGCGGCGGCTGCATACGCTTGATCCGGC
TACCTGCCCATTCGACCACCAAGCGAAACATCGCATCGAGCGAGCACGTACTCGGATGGAAGCCGGTCTT
GTCGATCAGGATGATCTGGACGAAGAGCATCAGGGGCTCGCGCCAGCCGAACTGTTCGCCAGGCTCAAGG
CGAGCATGCCCGACGGCGAGGATCTCGTCGTGACCCATGGCGATGCCTGCTTGCCGAATATCATGGTGGA
AAATGGCCGCTTTTCTGGATTCATCGACTGTGGCCGGCTGGGTGTGGCGGACCGCTATCAGGACATAGCG
TTGGCTACCCGTGATATTGCTGAAGAGCTTGGCGGCGAATGGGCTGACCGCTTCCTCGTGCTTTACGGTA
TCGCCGCTCCCGATTCGCAGCGCATCGCCTTCTATCGCCTTCTTGACGAGTTCTTCTGAGCGGGACTCTG
GGGTTCGAAATGACCGACCAAGCGACGCCCAACCTGCCATCACGAGATTTCGATTCCACCGCCGCCTTCT
ATGAAAGGTTGGGCTTCGGAATCGTTTTCCGGGACGCCGGCTGGATGATCCTCCAGCGCGGGGATCTCAT
GCTGGAGTTCTTCGCCCACCCTAGGGGGAGGCTAACTGAAACACGGAAGGAGACAATACCGGAAGGAACC
CGCGCTATGACGGCAATAAAAAGACAGAATAAAACGCACGGTGTTGGGTCGTTTGTTCATAAACGCGGGG
TTCGGTCCCAGGGCTGGCACTCTGTCGATACCCCACCGAGACCCCATTGGGGCCAATACGCCCGCGTTTC
TTCCTTTTCCCCACCCCACCCCCCAAGTTCGGGTGAAGGCCCAGGGCTCGCAGCCAACGTCGGGGCGGCA
GGCCCTGCCATAGCCTCAGGTTACTCATATATACTTTAGATTGATTTAAAACTTCATTTTTAATTTAAAA
GGATCTAGGTGAAGATCCTTTTTGATAATCTCATGACCAAAATCCCTTAACGTGAGTTTTCGTTCCACTG
AGCGTCAGACCCCGTAGAAAAGATCAAAGGATCTTCTTGAGATCCTTTTTTTCTGCGCGTAATCTGCTGC
TTGCAAACAAAAAAACCACCGCTACCAGCGGTGGTTTGTTTGCCGGATCAAGAGCTACCAACTCTTTTTC
CGAAGGTAACTGGCTTCAGCAGAGCGCAGATACCAAATACTGTTCTTCTAGTGTAGCCGTAGTTAGGCCA
CCACTTCAAGAACTCTGTAGCACCGCCTACATACCTCGCTCTGCTAATCCTGTTACCAGTGGCTGCTGCC
AGTGGCGATAAGTCGTGTCTTACCGGGTTGGACTCAAGACGATAGTTACCGGATAAGGCGCAGCGGTCGG
GCTGAACGGGGGGTTCGTGCACACAGCCCAGCTTGGAGCGAACGACCTACACCGAACTGAGATACCTACA
GCGTGAGCTATGAGAAAGCGCCACGCTTCCCGAAGGGAGAAAGGCGGACAGGTATCCGGTAAGCGGCAGG
GTCGGAACAGGAGAGCGCACGAGGGAGCTTCCAGGGGGAAACGCCTGGTATCTTTATAGTCCTGTCGGGT
TTCGCCACCTCTGACTTGAGCGTCGATTTTTGTGATGCTCGTCAGGGGGGCGGAGCCTATGGAAAAACGC
CAGCAACGCGGCCTTTTTACGGTTCCTGGCCTTTTGCTGGCCTTTTGCTCACATGTTCTTTCCTGCGTTA
TCCCCTGATTCTGTGGATAACCGTATTACCGCCATGCAT
Features (pLannotate 1.2.2; 17 found; start..end, strand, type, name):
     61..364     +  enhancer       CMV enhancer: human cytomegalovirus immediate early enhancer
    365..568     +  promoter       CMV promoter: human cytomegalovirus (CMV) immediate early promoter
    613..1329    +  CDS            EGFP: EGFP is a basic (constitutively fluorescent) green fluorescent protein published in 1996, derived from Aequorea victoria. It is reported to be a rapidly-maturing weak dimer with moderate acid sensitivity.
   1371..1390    +  CDS            9xHis (fragment): 9xHis affinity tag
   1408..1449    +  misc_feature   MCS (fragment): multiple cloning site
   1450..5958    +  CDS            MYO10 (fragment): MYO10_HUMAN - Also known as KIAA0799. Experimental evidence at protein level: Swiss-Prot protein existence level 1. [Isoform Headless]: Functions as a dominant-negative regulator of isoform 1, suppressing its filopodia-inducing and axon outgrowth-promoting activities. In hippocampal neurons, it increases VASP retention in spine heads to induce spine formation and spine head expansion (By similarity). From Homo sapiens (Human).
   5959..7152    +  CDS            TLN1 (fragment): TLN1_HUMAN - Also known as KIAA1027, TLN. Experimental evidence at protein level: Swiss-Prot protein existence level 1. Probably involved in connections of major cytoskeletal structures to the plasma membrane. High molecular weight cytoskeletal protein concentrated at regions of cell-substratum contact and, in lymphocytes, at cell-cell contacts (By similarity). From Homo sapiens (Human).
   7163..7247    +  CDS            large T antigen (fragment): large T antigen from SV40 (simian virus 40)
   7270..7391    +  polyA_signal   SV40 poly(A) signal: SV40 polyadenylation signal
   7425..7853    -  rep_origin     f1 ori (sequence partly withheld): f1 bacteriophage origin of replication; arrow indicates direction of (+) strand synthesis
   7880..7984    +  promoter       AmpR promoter: bla
   7986..8343    +  promoter       SV40 promoter: SV40 enhancer and early promoter
   8378..9172    +  CDS            NeoR/KanR: aminoglycoside phosphotransferase from Tn5; aph(3')-II (or nptII); confers resistance to neomycin, kanamycin, and G418 (Geneticin®)
   9193..9345    +  CDS            ble (fragment): BLE_KLEPN - Experimental evidence at protein level: Swiss-Prot protein existence level 1. Binding protein with a strong affinity to the bleomycin family of antibiotics. Binds to CL990; an antimitotic-antibiotic compound. From Klebsiella pneumoniae.
   9404..9451    +  polyA_signal   HSV TK poly(A) signal: herpes simplex virus thymidine kinase polyadenylation signal (Cole and Stacy, 1985)
   9542..9558    -  polyA_signal   bGH poly(A) signal (fragment): bovine growth hormone polyadenylation signal
   9780..10368   +  rep_origin     ori: high-copy-number ColE1/pMB1/pBR322/pUC origin of replication
