[The description below was written by a language model from this plasmid's Addgene catalogue record and pLannotate feature annotations shown in this document.]
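Description:
EGFP-MYO10 TF is a mammalian expression plasmid of about 10.5 kb, built on an EGFP fusion backbone, that produces a chimeric human myosin-X protein carrying an N-terminal green fluorescent tag. Transcription is driven by the human cytomegalovirus immediate early enhancer and promoter and terminated by an SV40 polyadenylation signal. The open reading frame begins with EGFP, continues through a short linker derived from the multiple cloning site (where the annotation also picks up a partial histidine-repeat match), and then runs into a large fragment of human MYO10. This is joined directly to a roughly 1.2 kb fragment of human talin-1 (TLN1). According to the record, the talin-1 FERM domain replaces the native MyTH/FERM region of MYO10, so the rest of the MYO10 sequence is retained while its C-terminal cargo- and integrin-binding module is exchanged for that of talin.

In bacteria the plasmid is maintained at high copy number through a ColE1/pUC-type origin and selected with kanamycin. An f1 origin is also present. The single NeoR/KanR gene (Tn5 aminoglycoside phosphotransferase) is placed behind both a bacterial bla promoter and the SV40 enhancer/early promoter and is followed by an HSV TK polyadenylation signal, so the same marker permits G418 selection of transfected mammalian cells. Small annotated fragments of ble, SV40 large T antigen and the bGH poly(A) signal appear to be backbone remnants rather than functional elements.

The associated work concerns myosin-X and talin in regulating integrin activity at filopodia tips. The construct suits live or fixed imaging of the chimera's localisation and testing whether the talin FERM domain can functionally substitute for that of MYO10.
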