Addgene plasmid #145141: EGFP-MYO10 TF
Purpose: Expresses EGFP-tagged MYO10 with MyTH/FERM swapped to Talin1 FERM domain.
Depositing lab: Johanna Ivaska. Depositing organization: University of Turku. Publication: Myosin-X and talin modulate integrin activity at filopodia tips. Miihkinen M, Gronloh MLB, Popovic A, Vihinen H, Jokitalo E, Goult BT, Ivaska J, Jacquemet G. Cell Rep. 2021 Sep 14;36(11):109716. doi: 10.1016/j.celrep.2021.109716. PubMed 34525374.
Backbone
  Vector backbone: EGFP
  Vector type: Mammalian Expression
  Selectable markers: Neomycin (select with G418)
Growth in bacteria
  Bacterial resistance: Kanamycin, 50 μg/mL
  Growth temperature: 37°C
  Growth strain: DH5alpha
  Copy number: High Copy
Gene/Insert
  Gene/Insert name: MYO10 TF
  Species: H. sapiens (human)
  Entrez Gene: MYO10 (a.k.a. MyoX)
Terms and licenses: Academic/Nonprofit Terms; Industry Terms: Not Available to Industry
How to cite: EGFP-MYO10 TF was a gift from Johanna Ivaska (Addgene plasmid # 145141 ; http://n2t.net/addgene:145141 ; RRID:Addgene_145141)
